Addgene plasmid #31653: pECE-M2-AMPKalpha2 M93G
Depositing lab: Anne Brunet. Depositing organization: Stanford University. Publication: Chemical Genetic Screen for AMPKalpha2 Substrates Uncovers a Network of Proteins Involved in Mitosis. Banko MR, Allen JJ, Schaffer BE, Wilker EW, Tsou P, White JL, Villen J, Wang B, Kim SR, Sakamoto K, Gygi SP, Cantley LC, Yaffe MB, Shokat KM, Brunet A. Mol Cell. 2011 Dec 23;44(6):878-92. Epub 2011 Dec 1. 10.1016/j.molcel.2011.11.005 PubMed 22137581.
Backbone
  Vector backbone: pECE, Addgene plasmid 26453
  Backbone size w/o insert (bp): 2900
  Vector type: Mammalian Expression
Growth in bacteria
  Bacterial resistance: Ampicillin, 100 μg/mL
  Growth temperature: 37°C
  Growth strain: DH5alpha
  Copy number: High Copy
Gene/Insert
  Gene/Insert name: protein kinase, AMP-activated, alpha 2 catalytic subunit M93G (alt name: PRKAA2)
  Species: H. sapiens (human)
  Insert size (bp): 1660
  Mutation: changed Methionine 93 to Glycine
  Entrez Gene: PRKAA2 (a.k.a. AMPK, AMPK2, AMPKa2, PRKAA)
  Tag / fusion protein: M2 (N terminal on backbone)
  Cloning method: Restriction Enzyme; 5′ cloning site EcoRI (not destroyed); 3′ cloning site XbaI (not destroyed)
  Sequencing primers: 5′ SV40pro-F; 3′ SV40pA-R
Terms and licenses: Academic/Nonprofit Terms; Industry Terms: Not Available to Industry
How to cite: pECE-M2-AMPKalpha2 M93G was a gift from Anne Brunet (Addgene plasmid # 31653 ; http://n2t.net/addgene:31653 ; RRID:Addgene_31653)
