[The description below was written by a language model from this plasmid's Addgene catalogue record.]
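Description:
pECE-M2-AMPKalpha2 M93G is a mammalian expression plasmid built on the small pECE backbone (about 2.9 kb without insert). It is maintained as a high-copy plasmid in E. coli under ampicillin selection. The record lists no mammalian selection marker, so it appears suited mainly to transient transfection. The promoter is not stated explicitly. However, the recommended sequencing primers anneal to an SV40 promoter and an SV40 polyadenylation region, which suggests the insert sits between these two elements.

The payload is the human PRKAA2 coding sequence (about 1.66 kb), encoding the alpha 2 catalytic subunit of AMP-activated protein kinase. It was cloned between EcoRI and XbaI sites, both of which are retained. The backbone supplies an N-terminal M2 tag, the FLAG epitope recognised by the M2 antibody, which allows detection and immunoprecipitation of the expressed kinase. The insert carries a single substitution, methionine 93 to glycine. Given the associated chemical genetic screen for AMPK alpha 2 substrates, this change most likely acts as a "gatekeeper" mutation. Such mutations enlarge the ATP-binding pocket to create an analog-sensitive kinase that can use bulky ATP analogs which wild-type kinases cannot accommodate. The record itself states only the amino-acid change, not this rationale.

The construct is typically used to express tagged, analog-sensitive AMPK alpha 2 in mammalian cells. Its direct substrates can then be selectively labelled and identified, as in the linked study, which uncovered a network of substrates involved in mitosis.
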