>Addgene plasmid #31653 | pECE-M2-AMPKalpha2 M93G | addgene partial sequence | sequence record 45618 | SV40pro-F 5'-TATTTATGCAGAGGCCGAGG-3'
AGAGGCTTTTTTGGAGGAGATCTAAGCTTGGTACCGAGCTCGGATCCTCAGGATGGACTACAAGGACGAT
GACGATAAACCCGGGAATTCGGCTGAGAAGCAGAAGCACGACGGGCGGGTGAAGATCGGACACTACGTGC
TGGGCGACACGCTGGGCGTCGGCACCTTCGGCAAAGTGAAGATTGGAGAACATCAATTAACAGGCCATAA
AGTGGCAGTTAAAATCTTAAATAGACAGAAGATTCGCAGTTTAGATGTTGTTGGAAAAATAAAACGAGAA
ATTCAAAATCTAAAACTCTTTCGTCATCCTCATATTATCAAACTATACCAGGTGATCAGCACTCCAACAG
ATTTTTTTATGGTAGGGGAATATGTGTCTGGAGGTGAATTATTTGACTACATCTGTAAGCATGGACGGGT
TGAAGAGATGGAAGCCAGGCGGCTCTTTCAGCAGATTCTGTCTGCTGTGGATTACTGTCATAGGCATATG
GTTGTTCATCGAGACCTGAAACCAGAGAATGTCCTGTTGGATGCACACATGAATGCCAAGATAGCCGATT
TCGGATTATCTAATATGATGTCAGATGGTGAATTTCTGAGAACTAGTTGCGGATCTCCAAATTATGCAGC
ACCTGAAGTCATCTCAGGCAGATTGTATGCAGGTCCTGAAGTTGATATCTGGAGCTGTGGTGTTATCTTG
TATGCTCTTCTTTGTGGCACCCTCCCATTTGATGATGAGCATGTACCTACGTTATTTAAGAAGATCCGAG
GGGGTGTCTTTTATATCCCAGAATATCTCAATCGTTCTGTCGCCACTCTCCTGATGCATATGCTGCAGGT
TGACCCACTGAAACGAGCAACTATCAAAGACATAA
